>Addgene plasmid #168403 | pTL342 | addgene full sequence | sequence record 349800 | Addgene NGS Result
CGGTGCGGGCCTCTTCGCTATTACGCCAGATCCTTTTGTTGTTTCCGGGTGTACAATATGGACTTCCTCT
TTTCTGGCAACCAAACCCATACATCGGGATTCCTATAATACCTTCGTTGGTCTCCCTAACATGTAGGTGG
CGGAGGGGAGATATACAATAGAACAGATACCAGACAAGACATAATGGGCTAAACAAGACTACACCAATTA
CACTGCCTCATTGATGGTGGTACATAACGAACTAATACTGTAGCCCTAGACTTGATAGCCATCATCATAT
CGAAGTTTCACTACCCTTTTTCCATTTGCCATCTATTGAAGTAATAATAGGCGCATGCAACTTCTTTTCT
TTTTTTTTCTTTTCTCTCTCCCCCGTTGTTGTCTCACCATATCCGCAATGACAAAAAAATGATGGAAGAC
ACTAAAGGAAAAAATTAACGACAAAGACAGCACCAACAGATGTCGTTGTTCCAGAGCTGATGAGGGGTAT
CTCGAAGCACACGAAACTTTTTCCTTCCTTCATTCACGCACACTACTCTCTAATGAGCAACGGTATACGG
CCTTCCTTCCAGTTACTTGAATTTGAAATAAAAAAAAGTTTGCTGTCTTGCTATCAAGTATAAATAGACC
TGCAATTATTAATCTTTTGTTTCCTCGTCATTGTTCTCGTTCCCTTTCTTCCTTGTTTCTTTTTCTGCAC
AATATTTCAAGCTATACCAAGCATACAATCAACTCCAAGCTTGAAGCAAGCCTCCTGAAAGATGAAGCTA
CTGTCTTCTATCGAACAAGCATGCGATATTTGCCGACTTAAAAAGCTCAAGTGCTCCAAAGAAAAACCGA
AGTGCGCCAAGTGTCTGAAGAACAACTGGGAGTGTCGCTACTCTCCCAAAACCAAAAGGTCTCCGCTGAC
TAGGGCACATCTGACAGAAGTGGAATCAAGGCTAGAAAGACTGGAACAGCTATTTCTACTGATTTTTCCT
CGAGAAGACCTTGACATGATTTTGAAAATGGATTCTTTACAGGATATAAAAGCATTGTTAACAGGATTAT
TTGTACAAGATAATGTGAATAAAGATGCCGTCACAGATAGATTGGCTTCAGTGGAGACTGATATGCCTCT
AACATTGAGACAGCATAGAATAAGTGCGACATCATCATCGGAAGAGAGTAGTAACAAAGGTCAAAGACAG
TTGACTGTATCGCCGGAATTTGTAATACGACTCACTATAGGGCGAGCCGCCATCATGGAGGAGCAGAAGC
TGATCTCAGAGGAGGACCTGCATATGGCCATGGAGGCCGAATTCATGAGCACCATTGTGATGATGGTGGA
CCTGGAATGCGATCGCTGCTATCGCAAAATTCGCCGCGTGCTGTGCAAACTGCAGGACAAAGCCAGCATC
AAAGCCATCAGCTATGACGAGAAAAATAATACCGTGACCGTGGCCGGTCCGTTTGACGCAGATGAAGTGA
GCGACCGTCTGTGTAGCAGCGCCGGCAAAGTGATTACCGATATTCGCGTGGTGGGTGGTGCCAAACCGAT
GCCGGGTGGTGGTGGTGGTGGTGCAAAAGCCCATGCAAACAAACCGGCCGGCAAAGATGGTAGCGCAGGT
GGTGGTGGTGGTGGTGGTGGTGGTAAAGGATCCGTCGACCTGCAGCGGCCGCATAACTAGCATAACCCCT
TGGGGCCTCTAAACGGGTCTTGAGGGGTTTTTTGCGCGCTTGCAGCCAAGCTAATTCCGGGCGAATTTCT
TATGATTTATGATTTTTATTATTAAATAAGTTATAAAAAAAATAAGTGTATACAAATTTTAAAGTGACTC
TTAGGTTTTAAAACGAAAATTCTTATTCTTGAGTAACTCTTTCCTGTAGGTCAGGTTGCTTTCTCAGGTA
TAGCATGAGGTCGCTCTTATTGACCACACCTCTACCGGCATGCAAGCTTGGCGTAATCATGGTCATAGCT
GTTTCCTGTGTGAAATTGTTATCCGCTCACAATTCCACACAACATACGAGCCGGAAGCATAAAGTGTAAA
GCCTGGGGTGCCTAATGAGTGAGCTAACTCACATTAATTGCGTTGCGCTCACTGCCCGCTTTCCAGTCGG
GAAACCTGTCGTGCCAGCTGCATTAATGAATCGGCCAACGCGCGGGGAGAGGCGGTTTGCGTATTGGGCG
CTCTTCCGCTTCCTCGCTCACTGACTCGCTGCGCTCGGTCGTTCGGCTGCGGCGAGCGGTATCAGCTCAC
TCAAAGGCGGTAATACGGTTATCCACAGAATCAGGGGATAACGCAGGAAAGAACATGTGAGCAAAAGGCC
AGCAAAAGGCCAGGAACCGTAAAAAGGCCGCGTTGCTGGCGTTTTTCCATAGGCTCCGCCCCCCTGACGA
GCATCACAAAAATCGACGCTCAAGTCAGAGGTGGCGAAACCCGACAGGACTATAAAGATACCAGGCGTTT
CCCCCTGGAAGCTCCCTCGTGCGCTCTCCTGTTCCGACCCTGCCGCTTACCGGATACCTGTCCGCCTTTC
TCCCTTCGGGAAGCGTGGCGCTTTCTCATAGCTCACGCTGTAGGTATCTCAGTTCGGTGTAGGTCGTTCG
CTCCAAGCTGGGCTGTGTGCACGAACCCCCCGTTCAGCCCGACCGCTGCGCCTTATCCGGTAACTATCGT
CTTGAGTCCAACCCGGTAAGACACGACTTATCGCCACTGGCAGCAGCCACTGGTAACAGGATTAGCAGAG
CGAGGTATGTAGGCGGTGCTACAGAGTTCTTGAAGTGGTGGCCTAACTACGGCTACACTAGAAGAACAGT
ATTTGGTATCTGCGCTCTGCTGAAGCCAGTTACCTTCGGAAAAAGAGTTGGTAGCTCTTGATCCGGCAAA
CAAACCACCGCTGGTAGCGGTGGTTTTTTTGTTTGCAAGCAGCAGATTACGCGCAGAAAAAAAGGATCTC
AAGAAGATCCTTTGATCTTTTCTACGGGGTCTGACGCTCAGTGGAACGAAAACTCACGTTAAGGGATTTT
GGTCATGAGATTATCAAAAAGGATCTTCACCTAGATCCTTTTAAATTAAAAATGAAGTTTTAAATCAATC
TAAAGTATATATGAGTAACCTGAGGCTATGGCAGGGCCTGCCGCCCCGACGTTGGCTGCGAGCCCTGGGC
CTTCACCCGAACTTGGGGGGTGGGGTGGGGAAAAGGAAGAAACGCGGGCGTATTGGCCCCAATGGGGTCT
CGGTGGGGTATCGACAGAGTGCCAGCCCTGGGACCGAACCCCGCGTTTATGAACAAACGACCCAACACCG
TGCGTTTTATTCTGTCTTTTTATTGCCGTCATAGCGCGGGTTCCTTCCGGTATTGTCTCCTTCCGTGTTT
CAGTTAGCCTCCCCCTAGGGTGGGCGAAGAACTCCAGCATGAGATCCCCGCGCTGGAGGATCATCCAGCC
GGCGTCCCGGAAAACGATTCCGAAGCCCAACCTTTCATAGAAGGCGGCGGTGGAATCGAAATCTCGTGAT
GGCAGGTTGGGCGTCGCTTGGTCGGTCATTTCGAACCCCAGAGTCCCGCTCAGAAGAACTCGTCAAGAAG
GCGATAGAAGGCGATGCGCTGCGAATCGGGAGCGGCGATACCGTAAAGCACGAGGAAGCGGTCAGCCCAT
TCGCCGCCAAGCTCTTCAGCAATATCACGGGTAGCCAACGCTATGTCCTGATAGCGGTCCGCCACACCCA
GCCGGCCACAGTCGATGAATCCAGAAAAGCGGCCATTTTCCACCATGATATTCGGCAAGCAGGCATCGCC
ATGAGTCACGACGAGATCCTCGCCGTCGGGCATGCTCGCCTTGAGCCTGGCGAACAGTTCGGCTGGCGCG
AGCCCCTGATGCTCTTCGTCCAGATCATCCTGATCGACAAGACCGGCTTCCATCCGAGTACGTGCTCGCT
CGATGCGATGTTTCGCTTGGTGGTCGAATGGGCAGGTAGCCGGATCAAGCGTATGCAGCCGCCGCATTGC
ATCAGCCATGATGGATACTTTCTCGGCAGGAGCAAGGTGAGATGACAGGAGATCCTGCCCCGGCACTTCG
CCCAATAGCAGCCAGTCCCTTCCCGCTTCAGTGACAACGTCGAGCACAGCTGCGCAAGGAACGCCCGTCG
TGGCCAGCCACGATAGCCGCGCTGCCTCGTCTTGCAGTTCATTCAGGGCACCGGACAGGTCGGTCTTGAC
AAAAAGAACCGGGCGCCCCTGCGCTGACAGCCGGAACACGGCGGCATCAGAGCAGCCGATTGTCTGTTGT
GCCCAGTCATAGCCGAATAGCCTCTCCACCCAAGCGGCCGGAGAACCTGCGTGCAATCCATCTTGTTCAA
TCATACTCTTCCTTTTTCAATATTATTGAAGCATTTATCAGGGTTATTGTCTCATGAGCGGATACATATT
TGAATGTATTTAGAAAAATAAACAAATAGGGGTTCCGCGCACATTTCCCCGAAAAGTGCCACCTGAACGA
AGCATCTGTGCTTCATTTTGTAGAACAAAAATGCAACGCGAGAGCGCTAATTTTTCAAACAAAGAATCTG
AGCTGCATTTTTACAGAACAGAAATGCAACGCGAAAGCGCTATTTTACCAACGAAGAATCTGTGCTTCAT
TTTTGTAAAACAAAAATGCAACGCGAGAGCGCTAATTTTTCAAACAAAGAATCTGAGCTGCATTTTTACA
GAACAGAAATGCAACGCGAGAGCGCTATTTTACCAACAAAGAATCTATACTTCTTTTTTGTTCTACAAAA
ATGCATCCCGAGAGCGCTATTTTTCTAACAAAGCATCTTAGATTACTTTTTTTCTCCTTTGTGCGCTCTA
TAATGCAGTCTCTTGATAACTTTTTGCACTGTAGGTCCGTTAAGGTTAGAAGAAGGCTACTTTGGTGTCT
ATTTTCTCTTCCATAAAAAAAGCCTGACTCCACTTCCCGCGTTTACTGATTACTAGCGAAGCTGCGGGTG
CATTTTTTCAAGATAAAGGCATCCCCGATTATATTCTATACCGATGTGGATTGCGCATACTTTGTGAACA
GAAAGTGATAGCGTTGATGATTCTTCATTGGTCAGAAAATTATGAACGGTTTCTTCTATTTTGTCTCTAT
ATACTACGTATAGGAAATGTTTACATTTTCGTATTGTTTTCGATTCACTCTATGAATAGTTCTTACTACA
ATTTTTTTGTCTAAAGAGTAATACTAGAGATAAACATAAAAAATGTAGAGGTCGAGTTTAGATGCAAGTT
CAAGGAGCGAAAGGTGGATGGGTAGGTTATATAGGGATATAGCACAGAGATATATAGCAAAGAGATACTT
TTGAGCAATGTTTGTGGAAGCGGTATTCGCAATATTTTAGTAGCTCGTTACAGTCCGGTGCGTTTTTGGT
TTTTTGAAAGTGCGTCTTCAGAGCGCTTTTGGTTTTCAAAAGCGCTCTGAAGTTCCTATACTTTCTAGAG
AATAGGAACTTCGGAATAGGAACTTCAAAGCGTTTCCGAAAACGAGCGCTTCCGAAAATGCAACGCGAGC
TGCGCACATACAGCTCACTGTTCACGTCGCACCTATATCTGCGTGTTGCCTGTATATATATATACATGAG
AAGAACGGCATAGTGCGTGTTTATGCTTAAATGCGTACTTATATGCGTCTATTTATGTAGGATGAAAGGT
AGTCTAGTACCTCCTGTGATATTATCCCATTCCATGCGGGGTATCGTATGCTTCCTTCAGCACTACCCTT
TAGCTGTTCTATATGCTGCCACTCCTCAATTGGATTAGTCTCATCCTTCAATGCTATCATTTCCTTTGAT
ATTGGATCATACTAAGAAACCATTATTATCATGACATTAACCTATAAAAATAGGCGTATCACGAGGCCCT
TTCGTCTCGCGCGTTTCGGTGATGACGGTGAAAACCTCTGACACATGCAGCTCCCGGAGACGGTCACAGC
TTGTCTGTAAGCGGATGCCGGGAGCAGACAAGCCCGTCAGGGCGCGTCAGCGGGTGTTGGCGGGTGTCGG
GGCTGGCTTAACTATGCGGCATCAGAGCAGATTGTACTGAGAGTGCACCATAGATCAACGACATTACTAT
ATATATAATATAGGAAGCATTTAATAGAACAGCATCGTAATATATGTGTACTTTGCAGTTATGACGCCAG
ATGGCAGTAGTGGAAGATATTCTTTATTGAAAAATAGCTTGTCACCTTACGTACAATCTTGATCCGGAGC
TTTTCTTTTTTTGCCGATTAAGAATTAATTCGGTCGAAAAAAGAAAAGGAGAGGGCCAAGAGGGAGGGCA
TTGGTGACTATTGAGCACGTGAGTATACGTGATTAAGCACACAAAGGCAGCTTGGAGTATGTCTGTTATT
AATTTCACAGGTAGTTCTGGTCCATTGGTGAAAGTTTGCGGCTTGCAGAGCACAGAGGCCGCAGAATGTG
CTCTAGATTCCGATGCTGACTTGCTGGGTATTATATGTGTGCCCAATAGAAAGAGAACAATTGACCCGGT
TATTGCAAGGAAAATTTCAAGTCTTGTAAAAGCATATAAAAATAGTTCAGGCACTCCGAAATACTTGGTT
GGCGTGTTTCGTAATCAACCTAAGGAGGATGTTTTGGCTCTGGTCAATGATTACGGCATTGATATCGTCC
AACTGCATGGAGATGAGTCGTGGCAAGAATACCAAGAGTTCCTCGGTTTGCCAGTTATTAAAAGACTCGT
ATTTCCAAAAGACTGCAACATACTACTCAGTGCAGCTTCACAGAAACCTCATTCGTTTATTCCCTTGTTT
GATTCAGAAGCAGGTGGGACAGGTGAACTTTTGGATTGGAACTCGATTTCTGACTGGGTTGGAAGGCAAG
AGAGCCCCGAAAGCTTACATTTTATGTTAGCTGGTGGACTGACGCCAGAAAATGTTGGTGATGCGCTTAG
ATTAAATGGCGTTATTGGTGTTGATGTAAGCGGAGGTGTGGAGACAAATGGTGTAAAAGACTCTAACAAA
ATAGCAAATTTCGTCAAAAATGCTAAGAAATAGGTTATTACTGAGTAGTATTTATTTAAGTATTGTTTGT
GCACTTGCCGATCTATGCGGTGTGAAATACCGCACAGATGCGTAAGGAGAAAATACCGCATCAGGAAATT
GTAAGCGTTAATATTTTGTTAAAATTCGCGTTAAATTTTTGTTAAATCAGCTCATTTTTTAACCAATAGG
CCGAAATCGGCAAAATCCCTTATAAATCAAAAGAATAGACCGAGATAGGGT
[37 nt withheld, positions 7262-7298]
AAAGAACGTGGACTCCAACGTCAAAGG
[49 nt withheld, positions 7326-7374]
T
[91 nt withheld, positions 7376-7466]
G
[124 nt withheld, positions 7468-7591]
CCATTCGCCATTCAGGCTGCGCAACTGTTGGGAAGGGCGAT
Features (pLannotate 1.2.2; 25 found; start..end, strand, type, name):
     30..734     +  promoter       ADH1 promoter: S. cerevisiae ADH1; promoter for alcohol dehydrogenase 1
    762..1202    +  CDS            GAL4 DNA binding domain: DNA binding domain of the GAL4 transcriptional activator; Saccharomyces cerevisiae GAL4 (truncated)
   1213..1231    +  promoter       T7 promoter: promoter for bacteriophage T7 RNA polymerase
   1545..1563    -  CDS            9xHis (fragment): 9xHis affinity tag
   1609..1634    -  CDS            9xHis (fragment): 9xHis affinity tag
   1667..1714    +  terminator     T7 terminator: transcription terminator for bacteriophage T7 RNA polymerase
   1741..1928    +  terminator     ADH1 terminator: S. cerevisiae ADH1; transcription terminator for the S. cerevisiae alcohol dehydrogenase 1 (ADH1) gene
   1976..1992    -  protein_bind   lac operator: The lac repressor binds to the lac operator to inhibit transcription in E. coli. This inhibition can be relieved by adding lactose or isopropyl-β-D-thiogalactopyranoside (IPTG). lac repressor encoded by lacI
   2000..2030    -  promoter       lac promoter: promoter for the E. coli lac operon
   2045..2066    -  protein_bind   CAP binding site: CAP binding activates transcription in the presence of cAMP. E. coli catabolite activator protein
   2079..2171    -  CDS            lacI (fragment): lac repressor; lacI; The lac repressor binds to the lac operator to inhibit transcription in E. coli. This inhibition can be relieved by adding lactose or isopropyl-β-D-thiogalactopyranoside (IPTG).
   2354..2942    -  rep_origin     ori: high-copy-number ColE1/pMB1/pBR322/pUC origin of replication
   3164..3180    +  polyA_signal   bGH poly(A) signal (fragment): bovine growth hormone polyadenylation signal
   3271..3318    -  polyA_signal   HSV TK poly(A) signal: herpes simplex virus thymidine kinase polyadenylation signal (Cole and Stacy, 1985)
   3377..3529    -  CDS            ble (fragment): BLE_KLEPN - Experimental evidence at protein level: Swiss-Prot protein existence level 1. Binding protein with a strong affinity to the bleomycin family of antibiotics. Binds to CL990; an antimitotic-antibiotic compound. From Klebsiella pneumoniae.
   3550..4344    -  CDS            NeoR/KanR: aminoglycoside phosphotransferase from Tn5; aph(3')-II (or nptII); confers resistance to neomycin, kanamycin, and G418 (Geneticin®)
   4345..4449    -  promoter       AmpR promoter: bla
   4476..5818    -  rep_origin     2μ ori: yeast 2μ plasmid origin of replication
   5886..5921    +  CDS            rop (fragment): Rop protein, which maintains plasmids at low copy number; rop
   6023..6072    +  misc_feature   bom (fragment): basis of mobility region from pBR322
   6211..6358    +  promoter       TRP1 promoter: S. cerevisiae TRP1
   6359..7033    +  CDS            TRP1: phosphoribosylanthranilate isomerase, required for tryptophan biosynthesis; S. cerevisiae TRP1; yeast auxotrophic marker
   7084..7135    +  misc_feature   bom (fragment): basis of mobility region from pBR322
   7163..7591    -  rep_origin     f1 ori (sequence partly withheld): f1 bacteriophage origin of replication; arrow indicates direction of (+) strand synthesis
   7595..29      -  CDS            lacZα (fragment) (across the origin): LacZα fragment of β-galactosidase; lacZ fragment
