[The description below was written by a language model from this plasmid's Addgene catalogue record and pLannotate feature annotations shown in this document.]
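Description:
pTL342 is a yeast two-hybrid bait plasmid built on the pGBKT7 backbone, carrying the rice (Oryza sativa) insert OsaHIP06. It is an E. coli–yeast shuttle vector. In bacteria it replicates at high copy from a ColE1/pUC-type origin and is selected with kanamycin through the Tn5 aminoglycoside phosphotransferase gene (NeoR/KanR), driven here by a bla-type promoter. In Saccharomyces cerevisiae it is maintained as an episome by the 2μ origin and selected by the TRP1 auxotrophic marker with its own promoter, which complements tryptophan auxotrophy. An f1 origin is also present, together with several short backbone remnants (lac promoter/operator, lacI, lacZα, rop, bom and ble fragments) that have no evident role in the construct's use.

The expression cassette consists of the constitutive yeast ADH1 promoter driving the GAL4 DNA-binding domain, followed by a T7 promoter and then the cloning region, with T7 and ADH1 terminators downstream. The annotation does not label the insert itself, but the unannotated stretch between the T7 promoter and the T7 terminator is where OsaHIP06 would be expected to sit, presumably in frame with the GAL4 domain. The two small "9xHis" hits on the reverse strand in this interval are most likely spurious matches rather than a real tag. The T7 promoter allows transcription of the insert without the GAL4 portion by T7 RNA polymerase in vitro.

In a two-hybrid assay, the DNA-binding-domain fusion is co-expressed with a GAL4 activation-domain prey, and interaction reconstitutes the activator and switches on reporter genes. The associated publication concerns host-target binding by a blast fungus effector, so this plasmid was probably used to test a rice protein against such effectors. The cloning method is not recorded.
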