Addgene plasmid #168403: pTL342
Purpose: pGBKT7 yeast two-hybrid plasmid
Depositing lab: Sophien Kamoun. Depositing organization: Sainsbury Laboratory, Norwich. Publication: A single amino acid polymorphism in a conserved effector of the multihost blast fungus pathogen expands host-target binding spectrum. Bentham AR, Petit-Houdenot Y, Win J, Chuma I, Terauchi R, Banfield MJ, Kamoun S, Langner T. PLoS Pathog. 2021 Nov 10;17(11):e1009957. doi: 10.1371/journal.ppat.1009957. eCollection 2021 Nov. PubMed 34758051.
Backbone
  Vector backbone: pGBKT7
  Vector type: Yeast Expression
Growth in bacteria
  Bacterial resistance: Kanamycin, 50 μg/mL
  Growth temperature: 37°C
  Growth strain: DH5alpha
  Copy number: High Copy
Gene/Insert
  Gene/Insert name: OsaHIP06
  Species: Oryza sativa
  Cloning method: Unknown
Terms and licenses: Academic/Nonprofit Terms; Industry Terms: Not Available to Industry
How to cite: pTL342 was a gift from Sophien Kamoun (Addgene plasmid # 168403 ; http://n2t.net/addgene:168403 ; RRID:Addgene_168403)
