>Addgene plasmid #168403 | pTL342 | depositor partial sequence | sequence record 326503 | insert
GAATTCATGAGCACCATTGTGATGATGGTGGACCTGGAATGCGATCGCTGCTATCGCAAAATTCGCCGCG
TGCTGTGCAAACTGCAGGACAAAGCCAGCATCAAAGCCATCAGCTATGACGAGAAAAATAATACCGTGAC
CGTGGCCGGTCCGTTTGACGCAGATGAAGTGAGCGACCGTCTGTGTAGCAGCGCCGGCAAAGTGATTACC
GATATTCGCGTGGTGGGTGGTGCCAAACCGATGCCGGGTGGTGGTGGTGGTGGTGCAAAAGCCCATGCAA
ACAAACCGGCCGGCAAAGATGGTAGCGCAGGTGGTGGTGGTGGTGGTGGTGGTGGTAAAGGATCC
